>Addgene plasmid #210960 | pNLF1-N_DDA1:1-102 | addgene full sequence | sequence record 423299 | Addgene NGS Result
TCAATATTGGCCATTAGCCATATTATTCATTGGTTATATAGCATAAATCAATATTGGCTATTGGCCATTG
CATACGTTGTATCTATATCATAATATGTACATTTATATTGGCTCATGTCCAATATGACCGCCATGTTGGC
ATTGATTATTGACTAGTTATTAATAGTAATCAATTACGGGGTCATTAGTTCATAGCCCATATATGGAGTT
CCGCGTTACATAACTTACGGTAAATGGCCCGCCTGGCTGACCGCCCAACGACCCCCGCCCATTGACGTCA
ATAATGACGTATGTTCCCATAGTAACGCCAATAGGGACTTTCCATTGACGTCAATGGGTGGAGTATTTAC
GGTAAACTGCCCACTTGGCAGTACATCAAGTGTATCATATGCCAAGTCCGCCCCCTATTGACGTCAATGA
CGGTAAATGGCCCGCCTGGCATTATGCCCAGTACATGACCTTACGGGACTTTCCTACTTGGCAGTACATC
TACGTATTAGTCATCGCTATTACCATGGTGATGCGGTTTTGGCAGTACACCAATGGGCGTGGATAGCGGT
TTGACTCACGGGGATTTCCAAGTCTCCACCCCATTGACGTCAATGGGAGTTTGTTTTGGCACCAAAATCA
ACGGGACTTTCCAAAATGTCGTAATAACCCCGCCCCGTTGACGCAAATGGGCGGTAGGCGTGTACGGTGG
GAGGTCTATATAAGCAGAGCTGGTTTAGTGAACCGTCAGATCACTAGAAGCTTTATTGCGGTAGTTTATC
ACAGTTAAATTGCTAACGCAGTCAGTGCTTCTGACACAACAGTCTCGAACTTAAGCTGCAGAAGTTGGTC
GTGAGGCACTGGGCAGGTAAGTATCAAGGTTACAAGACAGGTTTAAGGAGACCAATAGAAACTGGGCTTG
TCGAGACAGAGAAGACTCTTGCGTTTCTGATAGGCACCTATTGGTCTTACTGACATCCACTTTGCCTTTC
TCTCCACAGGTGTCCACTCCCAGTTCAATTACAGCTCTTAAGGCTAGAGTATTAATACGACTCACTATAG
GGCTAGCGCTCACCATGGTCTTCACACTCGAAGATTTCGTTGGGGACTGGCGACAGACAGCCGGCTACAA
CCTGGACCAAGTCCTTGAACAGGGAGGTGTGTCCAGTTTGTTTCAGAATCTCGGGGTGTCCGTAACTCCG
ATCCAAAGGATTGTCCTGAGCGGTGAAAATGGGCTGAAGATCGACATCCATGTCATCATCCCGTATGAAG
GTCTGAGCGGCGACCAAATGGGCCAGATCGAAAAAATTTTTAAGGTGGTGTACCCTGTGGATGATCATCA
CTTTAAGGTGATCCTGCACTATGGCACACTGGTAATCGACGGGGTTACGCCGAACATGATCGACTATTTC
GGACGGCCGTATGAAGGCATCGCCGTGTTCGACGGCAAAAAGATCACTGTAACAGGGACCCTGTGGAACG
GCAACAAAATTATCGACGAGCGCCTGATCAACCCCGACGGCTCCCTGCTGTTCCGAGTAACCATCAACGG
AGTGACCGGCTGGCGGCTGTGCGAACGCATTCTGGCGGGCTCGAGCGGCGCGATCGCTTCCGAATTC
[306 nt withheld, positions 1608-1913]
TAATAATCTAGATTTGGGCCCAATTCCTGCAGGATTTTGCGGCCGCTTGCTGAGTTGGCTGCTGCCACCG
CTGAGCAATAACTAGCATAACCCCTTGGCCGCTTCGAGCAGACATGATAAGATACATTGATGAGTTTGGA
CAAACCACAACTAGAATGCAGTGAAAAAAATGCTTTATTTGTGAAATTTGTGATGCTATTGCTTTATTTG
TAACCATTATAAGCTGCAATAAACAAGTTAACAACAACAATTGCATTCATTTTATGTTTCAGGTTCAGGG
GGAGATGTGGGAGGTTTTTTTAAGCAAGTAAAACCTCTACAAATGTGGTAAAATCGAATTTTAACAAAAT
ATTAACGCTTACAATTTCCTGATGCGGTATTTTCTCCTTACGCATCTGTGCGGTATTTCACACCGCATAC
GCGGATCTGCGCAGCACCATGGCCTGAAATAACCTCTGAAAGAGGAACTTGGTTAGGTACCTTCTGAGGC
GGAAAGAACCAGCTGTGGAATGTGTGTCAGTTAGGGTGTGGAAAGTCCCCAGGCTCCCCAGCAGGCAGAA
GTATGCAAAGCATGCATCTCAATTAGTCAGCAACCAGGTGTGGAAAGTCCCCAGGCTCCCCAGCAGGCAG
AAGTATGCAAAGCATGCATCTCAATTAGTCAGCAACCATAGTCCCGCCCCTAACTCCGCCCATCCCGCCC
CTAACTCCGCCCAGTTCCGCCCATTCTCCGCCCCATGGCTGACTAATTTTTTTTATTTATGCAGAGGCCG
AGGCCGCCTCGGCCTCTGAGCTATTCCAGAAGTAGTGAGGAGGCTTTTTTGGAGGCCTAGGCTTTTGCAA
AAAGCTCGATTCTTCTGACACTAGCGCCACCATGAAGAAGCCCGAACTCACCGCTACCAGCGTTGAAAAA
TTTCTCATCGAGAAGTTCGACAGTGTGAGCGACCTGATGCAGTTGTCGGAGGGCGAAGAGAGCCGAGCCT
TCAGCTTCGATGTCGGCGGACGCGGCTATGTACTGCGGGTGAATAGCTGCGCTGATGGCTTCTACAAAGA
CCGCTACGTGTACCGCCACTTCGCCAGCGCTGCACTACCCATCCCCGAAGTGTTGGACATCGGCGAGTTC
AGCGAGAGCCTGACATACTGCATCAGTAGACGCGCCCAAGGCGTTACTCTCCAAGACCTCCCCGAAACAG
AGCTGCCTGCTGTGTTACAGCCTGTCGCCGAAGCTATGGATGCTATTGCCGCCGCCGACCTCAGTCAAAC
CAGCGGCTTCGGCCCATTCGGGCCCCAAGGCATCGGCCAGTACACAACCTGGCGGGATTTCATTTGCGCC
ATTGCTGATCCCCATGTCTACCACTGGCAGACCGTGATGGACGACACCGTGTCCGCCAGCGTAGCTCAAG
CCCTGGACGAACTGATGCTGTGGGCCGAAGACTGTCCCGAGGTGCGCCACCTCGTCCATGCCGACTTCGG
CAGCAACAACGTCCTGACCGACAACGGCCGCATCACCGCCGTAATCGACTGGTCCGAAGCTATGTTCGGG
GACAGTCAGTACGAGGTGGCCAACATCTTCTTCTGGCGGCCCTGGCTGGCTTGCATGGAGCAGCAGACTC
GCTACTTCGAGCGCCGGCATCCCGAGCTGGCCGGCAGCCCTCGTCTGCGAGCCTACATGCTGCGCATCGG
CCTGGATCAGCTCTACCAGAGCCTCGTGGACGGCAACTTCGACGATGCTGCCTGGGCTCAAGGCCGCTGC
GATGCCATCGTCCGCAGCGGGGCCGGCACCGTCGGTCGCACACAAATCGCTCGCCGGAGCGCAGCCGTAT
GGACCGACGGCTGCGTCGAGGTGCTGGCCGACAGCGGCAACCGCCGGCCCAGTACACGACCGCGCGCTAA
GGAGGTAGGTCGAGTTTAGACTCTAGCCATCACGATGGCCGCAATAAAATATCTTTATTTTCATTACATC
TGTGTGTTGGTTTTTTGTGTGAATCGATAGCGATAAGGATCCTCTTTGCGCTTGCGTTTTCCCTTGTCCA
GATAGCCCAGTAGCTGACATTCATCCGGGGTCAGCACCGTTTCTGCGGACTGGCTTTCTACGTAATGGTT
TCTTAGACGTCAGGTGGCACTTTTCGGGGAAATGTGCGCGGAACCCCTATTTGTTTATTTTTCTAAATAC
ATTCAAATATGTATCCGCTCATGAGACAATAACCCTGATAAATGCTTCAATAATATTGAAAAAGGAAGAG
TATGAGTATTCAACATTTCCGTGTCGCCCTTATTCCCTTTTTTGCGGCATTTTGCCTTCCTGTTTTTGCT
CACCCAGAAACGCTGGTGAAAGTAAAAGATGCTGAAGATCAGTTGGGTGCACGAGTGGGTTACATCGAAC
TGGATCTCAACAGCGGTAAGATCCTTGAGAGTTTTCGCCCCGAAGAACGTTTTCCAATGATGAGCACTTT
CAAAGTTCTGCTATGTGGCGCGGTATTATCCCGTATTGACGCCGGGCAAGAGCAACTCGGTCGCCGCATA
CACTATTCTCAGAATGACTTGGTTGAGTACTCACCAGTCACAGAAAAGCATCTTACGGATGGCATGACAG
TAAGAGAATTATGCAGTGCTGCCATAACCATGAGTGATAACACTGCGGCCAACTTACTTCTGACAACTAT
CGGAGGACCGAAGGAGCTAACCGCTTTTTTGCACAACATGGGGGATCATGTAACTCGCCTTGATCGTTGG
GAACCGGAGCTGAATGAAGCCATACCAAACGACGAGCGTGACACCACGATGCCTGTAGCAATGGCAACAA
CGTTGCGCAAACTATTAACTGGCGAACTACTTACTCTAGCTTCCCGGCAACAATTAATAGACTGGATGGA
GGCGGATAAAGTTGCAGGACCACTTCTGCGCTCGGCCCTTCCGGCTGGCTGGTTTATTGCTGATAAATCT
GGAGCCGGTGAGCGTGGGTCTCGCGGTATCATTGCAGCACTGGGGCCAGATGGTAAGCCCTCCCGTATCG
TAGTTATCTACACGACGGGGAGTCAGGCAACTATGGATGAACGAAATAGACAGATCGCTGAGATAGGTGC
CTCACTGATTAAGCATTGGTAATTCGAAATGACCGACCAAGCGACGCCCAACCGGTATCAGCTCACTCAA
AGGCGGTAATACGGTTATCCACAGAATCAGGGGATAACGCAGGAAAGAACATGTGAGCAAAAGGCCAGCA
AAAGGCCAGGAACCGTAAAAAGGCCGCGTTGCTGGCGTTTTTCCATAGGCTCCGCCCCCCTGACGAGCAT
CACAAAAATCGACGCTCAAGTCAGAGGTGGCGAAACCCGACAGGACTATAAAGATACCAGGCGTTTCCCC
CTGGAAGCTCCCTCGTGCGCTCTCCTGTTCCGACCCTGCCGCTTACCGGATACCTGTCCGCCTTTCTCCC
TTCGGGAAGCGTGGCGCTTTCTCATAGCTCACGCTGTAGGTATCTCAGTTCGGTGTAGGTCGTTCGCTCC
AAGCTGGGCTGTGTGCACGAACCCCCCGTTCAGCCCGACCGCTGCGCCTTATCCGGTAACTATCGTCTTG
AGTCCAACCCGGTAAGACACGACTTATCGCCACTGGCAGCAGCCACTGGTAACAGGATTAGCAGAGCGAG
GTATGTAGGCGGTGCTACAGAGTTCTTGAAGTGGTGGCCTAACTACGGCTACACTAGAAGGACAGTATTT
GGTATCTGCGCTCTGCTGAAGCCAGTTACCTTCGGAAAAAGAGTTGGTAGCTCTTGATCCGGCAAACAAA
CCACCGCTGGTAGCGGTGGTTTTTTTGTTTGCAAGCAGCAGATTACGCGCAGAAAAAAAGGATTTCAAGA
AGATCCTTTGATCTTTTCTACGGGGTCTGACGCTCAGTGGAACGAAAACTCACGTTAAGGGATTTTGGTC
ATGAGATTATCAAAAAGGATCTTCACCTAGATCCTTTTATAGTCCGGAAATACAGGAACGCACGCTGGAT
GGCCCTTCGCTGGGATGGTGAAACCATGAAAAATGGCAGCTTCAGTGGATTAAGTGGGGGTAATGTGGCC
TGTACCCTCTGGTTGCATAGGTATTCATACGGTTAAAATTTATCAGGCGCGATTGCGGCAGTTTTTCGGG
TGGTTTGTTGCCATTTTTACCTGTCTGCTGCCGTGATCGCGCTGAACGCGTTTTAGCGGTGCGTACAATT
AAGGGATTATGGTAAATCCACTTACTGTCTGCCCTCGTAGCCATCGAGATAAACCGCAGTACTCCGGCCA
CGATGCGTCCGGCGTAGAGGATCGAGATCT
Features (pLannotate 1.2.2; 20 found; start..end, strand, type, name):
    140..517     +  enhancer       CMV enhancer: human cytomegalovirus immediate early enhancer
    519..718     +  promoter       CMV promoter: human cytomegalovirus (CMV) immediate early promoter
    857..989     +  intron         chimeric intron: chimera between introns from human β-globin and immunoglobulin heavy chain genes
   1033..1051    +  promoter       T7 promoter: promoter for bacteriophage T7 RNA polymerase
   1065..1577    +  CDS            Nluc: NanoLuc® luciferase human codon-optimized
   1608..1913    +  CDS            DDA1 (sequence withheld): DDA1_HUMAN - Also known as C19orf58 From Homo sapiens (Human).
   1962..1987    +  CDS            SET1 (fragment): solubility-enhancement tag derived from T7 phage gene 10B
   1995..2011    +  terminator     T7 terminator (fragment): transcription terminator for bacteriophage T7 RNA polymerase
   2031..2152    -  polyA_signal   SV40 poly(A) signal: SV40 polyadenylation signal
   2175..2243    -  CDS            large T antigen (fragment): large T antigen from SV40 (simian virus 40)
   2248..2280    +  rep_origin     M13 ori (fragment): M13 bacteriophage origin of replication; arrow indicates direction of (+) strand synthesis
   2281..2332    -  misc_feature   bom (fragment): basis of mobility region from pBR322
   2397..2754    +  promoter       SV40 promoter: SV40 enhancer and early promoter
   2785..3807    +  CDS            hph: KHYB_ECOLX - Experimental evidence at protein level: Swiss-Prot protein existence level 1. The aminoglycoside phosphotransferases achieve inactivation of their antibiotic substrates by phosphorylation. Only phosphorylates hygromycin and closely related compounds such as demethyl analogs and destomycin. From Escherichia coli.
   3846..3894    +  polyA_signal   poly(A) signal: synthetic polyadenylation signal
   3915..4007    -  CDS            tnpA (fragment): TN5P_ECOLX - Also known as tnp. Experimental evidence at protein level: Swiss-Prot protein existence level 1. Mediates transposition of transposon Tn5 by a 'cut and paste' mechanism. First, the monomeric transposase binds the 19 bp inverted DNA repeats flanking the transposon. Then, dimerization of the DNA- bound transposase creates a synaptic DNA complex. After nicking of the first DNA strand, excision of the transposon proceeds through a series of intermediates. The transposase then mediates the insertion of the transposon at a new site by strand transfer. The activity of the wild- type tran
   4050..4154    +  promoter       AmpR promoter: bla
   4155..5015    +  CDS            AmpR: β-lactamase; bla; confers resistance to ampicillin, carbenicillin, and related antibiotics
   5173..5761    -  rep_origin     ori: high-copy-number ColE1/pMB1/pBR322/pUC origin of replication
   5877..6160    +  misc_feature   cer region: ColE1-derived recombination site that helps to maintain plasmids as monomers
