[The description below was written by a language model from this plasmid's Addgene catalogue record and pLannotate feature annotations shown in this document.]
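Description:
pNLF1-N_DDA1:1-102 is a 6.2 kb mammalian expression plasmid built on Promega's pNLF1-N backbone, which is designed for making N-terminal NanoLuc luciferase fusions. It is propagated in E. coli as a high-copy plasmid through a ColE1/pUC-type origin with ampicillin selection (AmpR under its own bla promoter). A ColE1 cer site is also annotated, which helps resolve multimers so that the plasmid is maintained as monomers. For selection in mammalian cells, an SV40 enhancer/early promoter drives the hygromycin phosphotransferase gene (hph), followed by a synthetic polyadenylation signal.

The expression cassette uses the CMV immediate-early enhancer and promoter followed by a chimeric β-globin/immunoglobulin intron, which generally improves transcript processing and expression. A T7 promoter sits just upstream of the coding region and could support in vitro transcription. The open reading frame encodes human codon-optimized NanoLuc joined through a short linker to full-length, wild-type human DDA1 (residues M1–T102, 306 bp). The DDA1 sequence derives from a Mammalian Gene Collection clone and was inserted by ligation-independent cloning between EcoRI and XbaI sites that remain intact. An SV40 poly(A) signal lies downstream. Several short annotated fragments (SET1, T7 terminator, large T antigen, M13 ori, bom, tnpA) appear to be partial matches within backbone sequence rather than functional elements.

The stated purpose is mammalian expression of NanoLuc-tagged DDA1. The plasmid was deposited with a study evaluating the ligandability of WD40 repeat proteins. NanoLuc fusions of this kind commonly serve as luminescent donors in bioluminescence-based interaction or target-engagement assays, though the record does not specify the assay.
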