Addgene plasmid #210960: pNLF1-N_DDA1:1-102
Purpose: Mammalian expression of full-length human DDA1. N-terminal NanoLuc luciferase tag.
Depositing lab: Cheryl Arrowsmith. Publication: A Target Class Ligandability Evaluation of WD40 Repeat-Containing Proteins. Ackloo S, Li F, Szewczyk M, Seitova A, Loppnau P, Zeng H, Xu J, Ahmad S, Arnautova YA, Baghaie AJ, Beldar S, Bolotokova A, Centrella PA, Chau I, Clark MA, Cuozzo JW, Dehghani-Tafti S, Disch JS, Dong A, Dumas A, Feng JA, Ghiabi P, Gibson E, Gilmer J, Goldman B, Green SR, Guie MA, Guilinger JP, Harms N, Herasymenko O, Houliston S, Hutchinson A, Kearnes S, Keefe AD, Kimani SW, Kramer T, Kutera M, Kwak HA, Lento C, Li Y, Liu J, Loup J, Machado RAC, Mulhern CJ, Perveen S, Righetto GL, Riley P, Shrestha S, Sigel EA, Silva M, Sintchak MD, Slakman BL, Taylor RD, Thompson J, Torng W, Underkoffler C, von Rechenberg M, Walsh RT, Watson I, Wilson DJ, Wolf E, Yadav M, Yazdi AK, Zhang J, Zhang Y, Santhakumar V, Edwards AM, Barsyte-Lovejoy D, Schapira M, Brown PJ, Halabelian L, Arrowsmith CH. J Med Chem. 2025 Jan 23;68(2):1092-1112. doi: 10.1021/acs.jmedchem.4c02010. Epub 2024 Nov 4. PubMed 39495097.
Backbone
  Vector backbone: pNLF1-N
  Backbone manufacturer: Promega
  Vector type: Mammalian Expression
  Selectable markers: Hygromycin
Growth in bacteria
  Bacterial resistance: Ampicillin, 100 μg/mL
  Growth temperature: 37°C
  Growth strain: DH5alpha
  Copy number: High Copy
Gene/Insert
  Gene/Insert name: DDA1:M1-T102
  Species: H. sapiens (human)
  Insert size (bp): 306
  Mutation: wild type
  Entrez Gene: DDA1 (a.k.a. C19orf58, PCIA1)
  Promoter: CMV
  Tag / fusion protein: NanoLuc luciferase (N terminal on insert)
  Cloning method: Ligation Independent Cloning
  Sequencing primers: 5′ gtaaccatcaacggagtgac; 3′ tatcatgtctgctcgaagc
Resource information
  A portion of this plasmid was derived from a plasmid made by: Mammalian Gene Collection (BC000615)
Terms and licenses: Academic/Nonprofit Terms; Industry Terms: Not Available to Industry
Depositor comments: 5' Cloning Site: EcoR1 (not destroyed), 3' Cloning Site: Xba1 (not destroyed). N terminal tag: mvftledfvgdwrqtagynldqvleqggvsslfqnlgvsvtpiqrivlsgenglkidihviipyeglsgdqmgqiekifkvvypvddhhfkvilhygtlvidgvtpnmidyfgrpyegiavfdgkkitvtgtlwngnkiiderlinpdgsllfrvtingvtgwrlcerilagssgaiasef.
How to cite: pNLF1-N_DDA1:1-102 was a gift from Cheryl Arrowsmith (Addgene plasmid # 210960 ; http://n2t.net/addgene:210960 ; RRID:Addgene_210960)
