>Addgene plasmid #210960 | pNLF1-N_DDA1:1-102 | depositor partial sequence | sequence record 411400 | Insert sequence
[306 nt withheld, positions 1-306]
